Addgene plasmid #15449: -111 hTF m2
Depositing lab: Nigel Mackman. Depositing organization: Scripps California (The Scripps Research Institute). Publication: Transcriptional regulation of the tissue factor gene in human epithelial cells is mediated by Sp1 and EGR-1. Cui MZ, Parry GC, Oeth P, Larson H, Smith M, Huang RP, Adamson ED, Mackman N. J Biol Chem. 1996 Feb 2. 271(5):2731-9. 10.1074/jbc.271.5.2731 PubMed 8576248.
Backbone
  Vector backbone: pGL2 Basic
  Backbone manufacturer: Promega
  Backbone size w/o insert (bp): 5600
  Vector type: Mammalian Expression, Luciferase
Growth in bacteria
  Bacterial resistance: Ampicillin, 100 μg/mL
  Growth temperature: 37°C
  Growth strain: DH5alpha
  Copy number: High Copy
Gene/Insert
  Gene/Insert name: Tissue factor promoter (alt name: TF)
  Species: H. sapiens (human)
  Insert size (bp): 125
  Mutation: All 3 Sp1 sites mutated
  Entrez Gene: F3 (a.k.a. CD142, TF, TFA)
  Cloning method: Restriction Enzyme; 5′ cloning site SmaI (not destroyed); 3′ cloning site SacI (not destroyed)
  Sequencing primers: 5′ na; 3′ LucNrev
Terms and licenses: Academic/Nonprofit Terms; Industry Terms: Not Available to Industry
Depositor comments: -111 to +14 hTF promoter with all 3 Sp1 sites mutated. hTF promoter deletion/mutation series 2, Mackman lab #2442.
How to cite: -111 hTF m2 was a gift from Nigel Mackman (Addgene plasmid # 15449 ; http://n2t.net/addgene:15449 ; RRID:Addgene_15449)
