[The description below was written by a language model from this plasmid's Addgene catalogue record.]
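Description:
-111 hTF m2 is a luciferase reporter plasmid built on the promoterless pGL2 Basic backbone (about 5.6 kb without insert), used to measure promoter activity after transfection into mammalian cells. It is maintained in E. coli as a high-copy plasmid under ampicillin selection. Because pGL2 Basic carries a firefly luciferase coding sequence with no eukaryotic promoter or enhancer of its own, luciferase output depends on whatever regulatory fragment is placed upstream of the reporter.

The insert is a 125 bp fragment of the human tissue factor (F3, also called TF or CD142) promoter spanning positions -111 to +14 relative to the transcription start site, cloned between the SmaI and SacI sites, both of which remain intact. In this variant all three Sp1 binding sites within the fragment have been mutated. The plasmid belongs to a deletion and mutation series of hTF promoter constructs, so it is meant to be compared with the corresponding wild-type -111 fragment and with other mutants in the set. Loss of reporter activity relative to the intact promoter indicates how much Sp1 binding contributes to basal or induced transcription of the tissue factor gene. The associated work examined regulation of this gene in human epithelial cells by Sp1 and EGR-1, whose recognition sites lie in this proximal region. The record does not include a feature table, so the exact nucleotide changes at the Sp1 sites and the detailed layout of backbone elements are not stated.
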