>Addgene plasmid #15449 | -111 hTF m2 | addgene partial sequence | sequence record 42589 | LucNrev 5'-CCTTATGCAGTTGCTCTCC-3'
GGGCCTTTCTTTATGTTTTTGGCGTCTTCCATTTTACCAACAGTACCGGAATGCCAAGCTTACTTAGATC
TCGAGCTAGCACGCGTAAGAGCTCGCAGTCTTGGGGAGCCGGTGCCCCGCGCGCTATAAAGGGCCGGCGG
CGCGCTCTCCCGCGCCTCTATTCGCCCCCGGCATTCGCCCCCGCCGCTCCTCCCGACTATTCGCCCCCGG
TTCGGGGATCCTCTAGAGTCGGGTTATGTTAGCTCAGTTACAGTACCATAAGATACATTGATGAGTTTGG
ACAAACCACAACTAGAATGCAGTGAAAAAAATGCTTTATTTGTGAAATTTGTGATGCTATTGCTTTATTT
GTAACCATTATAAGCTGCAATAAACAAGTTAACAACAACAATTGCATTCATTTTATGTTTCAGGTTCAGG
GGGAGGTGTGGGAGGTTTTTTAAAGCAAGTAAAACCTCCACGTACCTTAATATTACTTACTTATCATGGT
AGCTTGGGCTGGCGTAATAGCGAAGAGGCCCGCACCGATCGCCCTTCCCAACAGTTGCGCAGCCTGAATG
GCGAATGGCAAATTGTAAGCGTTAATATTTTGTTAAAATTCGCGTTAAATTTTTGTTAAATCAGCTCATT
TTTTAACCAATAGGCCGAAATCGGCAAAATCCCTTATAAATCAAAAGAATAGACCGAGATAGGGT
[37 nt withheld, positions 696-732]
AAAGAACGTGGACTCCAACGTCAAAGG
[49 nt withheld, positions 760-808]
T
[52 nt withheld, positions 810-861]
